>Addgene plasmid #78384 | pNX3a2-HA3 | depositor full sequence | sequence record 146328 | pNX3a2-HA3 sequence 4459 bps
GACGTCTAAGAAACCATTATTATCATGACATTAACCTATAAAAATAGGCGTATCACGAGGCCCTTTCGTC
TCGCGCGTTTCGGTGATGACGGTGAAAACCTCTGACACATGCAGCTCCCGGAGACGGTCACAGCTTGTCT
GTAAGCGGATGCCGGGAGCAGACAAGCCCGTCAGGGCGCGTCAGCGGGTGTTGGCGGGTGTCGGGGCTGG
CTTAACTATGCGGCATCAGAGCAGATTGTACTGAGAGTGCACCATATGGACATATTGTCGTTAGAACGCG
GCTACAATTAATACATAACCTTATGTATCATACACATACGATTTAGGTGACACTATAGAACGCGGCCGCC
AGCTGAAGCTTCGTACGCTGCAGGTCGACGGATCCCCGGGTTAATTAACGCTAGCATGTACCCATACGAT
GTTCCTGACTATGCGGGCTACCCGTATGACGTGCCGGACTATGCAGGAGCCTATCCTTATGACGTTCCAG
ATTACGCTGGTTCTAGATGAGGCGCGCCACTTCTAAATAAGCGAATTTCTTATGATTTATGATTTTTATT
ATTAAATAAGTTATAAAAAAAATAAGTGTATACAAATTTTAAAGTGACTCTTAGGTTTTAAAACGAAAAT
TCTTATTCTTGAGTAACTCTTTCCTGTAGGTCAGGTTGCTTTCTCAGGTATAGTATGAGGTCGCTCTTAT
TGACCACACCTCTACCGGCAGATCCGCTAGGAGATCTGCAGTGAAAAAAATGCTTTATTTGTGAAATTTG
TGATGCTATTGCTTTATTTGTAACCATTATAAGCTGCAATAAACAAGTTCGAACCCCAGAGTCCCGCTCA
GAAGAACTCGTCAAGAAGGCGATAGAAGGCGATGCGCTGCGAATCGGGAGCGGCGATACCGTAAAGCACG
AGGAAGCGGTCAGCCCATTCGCCGCCAAGCTCTTCAGCAATATCACGGGTAGCCAACGCTATGTCCTGAT
AGCGGTCCGCCACACCCAGCCGGCCACAGTCGATGAATCCAGAAAAGCGGCCATTTTCCACCATGATATT
CGGCAAGCAGGCATCGCCATGGGTCACGACGAGATCCTCGCCGTCGGGCATGCGCGCCTTGAGCCTGGCG
AACAGTTCGGCTGGCGCGAGCCCCTGATGCTCTTCGTCCAGATCATCCTGATCGACAAGACCGGCTTCCA
TCCGAGTACGTGCTCGCTCGATGCGATGTTTCGCTTGGTGGTCGAATGGGCAGGTAGCCGGATCAAGCGT
ATGCAGCCGCCGCATTGCATCAGCCATGATGGATACTTTCTCGGCAGGAGCAAGGTGAGATGACAGGAGA
TCCTGCCCCGGCACTTCGCCCAATAGCAGCCAGTCCCTTCCCGCTTCAGTGACAACGTCGAGCACAGCTG
CGCAAGGAACGCCCGTCGTGGCCAGCCACGATAGCCGCGCTGCCTCGTCCTGCAGTTCATTCAGGGCACC
GGACAGGTCGGTCTTGACAAAAAGAACCGGGCGCCCCTGCGCTGACAGCCGGAACACGGCGGCATCAGAG
CAGCCGATTGTCTGTTGTGCCCAGTCATAGCCGAATAGCCTCTCCACCCAAGCGGCCGGAGAACCTGCGT
GCAATCCATCTTGTTCAATCATGCGAAACGATCCAGCTTTTTGCAAAAGCCTAGCCATGGTTTAGTTCCT
CACCTTGTCGTATTATACTATGCCGATATACTATGCCGATGATTAATTGTCAACACGGTCCGTTCCAATG
CACCGTTCCCGGCCGCGGAGGCTGGATCGGTCCCGGTGTCTTCTATGGAGGTCAAAACAGCGTGGATGGC
GTCTCCAGGCGATCTGACGGTTCACTAAACGAGCTCTGCTTATATAGACCTCCCACCGTACACGCCTACC
GCCCATTTGCGTCAATGGGGCGGAGTTGTTACGACATTTTGGAAAGTCCCGTTGATTTTGGTGCCAAAAC
AAACTCCCATTGACGTCAATGGGGTGGAGACTTGGAAATCCCCGTGAGTCAAACCGCTATCCACGCCCAT
TGATGTACTGCCAAAACCGCATCACCATGGTAATAGCGATGACTAATACGTAGATGTACTGCCAAGTAGG
AAAGTCCCATAAGGTCATGTACTGGGCATAATGCCAGGCGGGCCATTTACCGTCATTGACGTCAATAGGG
GGCGTACTTGGCATATGATACACTTGATGTACTGCCAAGTGGGCAGTTTACCGTAAATACTCCACCCATT
GACGTCAATGGAAAGTCCCTATTGGCGTTACTATGGGAACATACGTCATTATTGACGTCAATGGGCGGGG
GTCGTTGGGCGGTCAGCCAGGCGGGCCATTTACCGTAAGTTATGTAACGGTTTAAACGAGCTCGAATTCA
TCGATGATATCAGATCCACTAGTGGCCTATGCGGCCGCGGATCTGCCGGTCTCCCTATAGTGAGTCGTAT
TAATTTCGATAAGCCAGGTTAACCTGCATTAATGAATCGGCCAACGCGCGGGGAGAGGCGGTTTGCGTAT
TGGGCGCTCTTCCGCTTCCTCGCTCACTGACTCGCTGCGCTCGGTCGTTCGGCTGCGGCGAGCGGTATCA
GCTCACTCAAAGGCGGTAATACGGTTATCCACAGAATCAGGGGATAACGCAGGAAAGAACATGTGAGCAA
AAGGCCAGCAAAAGGCCAGGAACCGTAAAAAGGCCGCGTTGCTGGCGTTTTTCCATAGGCTCCGCCCCCC
TGACGAGCATCACAAAAATCGACGCTCAAGTCAGAGGTGGCGAAACCCGACAGGACTATAAAGATACCAG
GCGTTTCCCCCTGGAAGCTCCCTCGTGCGCTCTCCTGTTCCGACCCTGCCGCTTACCGGATACCTGTCCG
CCTTTCTCCCTTCGGGAAGCGTGGCGCTTTCTCAATGCTCACGCTGTAGGTATCTCAGTTCGGTGTAGGT
CGTTCGCTCCAAGCTGGGCTGTGTGCACGAACCCCCCGTTCAGCCCGACCGCTGCGCCTTATCCGGTAAC
TATCGTCTTGAGTCCAACCCGGTAAGACACGACTTATCGCCACTGGCAGCAGCCACTGGTAACAGGATTA
GCAGAGCGAGGTATGTAGGCGGTGCTACAGAGTTCTTGAAGTGGTGGCCTAACTACGGCTACACTAGAAG
GACAGTATTTGGTATCTGCGCTCTGCTGAAGCCAGTTACCTTCGGAAAAAGAGTTGGTAGCTCTTGATCC
GGCAAACAAACCACCGCTGGTAGCGGTGGTTTTTTTGTTTGCAAGCAGCAGATTACGCGCAGAAAAAAAG
GATCTCAAGAAGATCCTTTGATCTTTTCTACGGGGTCTGACGCTCAGTGGAACGAAAACTCACGTTAAGG
GATTTTGGTCATGAGATTATCAAAAAGGATCTTCACCTAGATCCTTTTAAATTAAAAATGAAGTTTTAAA
TCAATCTAAAGTATATATGAGTAAACTTGGTCTGACAGTTACCAATGCTTAATCAGTGAGGCACCTATCT
CAGCGATCTGTCTATTTCGTTCATCCATAGTTGCCTGACTCCCCGTCGTGTAGATAACTACGATACGGGA
GGGCTTACCATCTGGCCCCAGTGCTGCAATGATACCGCGAGACCCACGCTCACCGGCTCCAGATTTATCA
GCAATAAACCAGCCAGCCGGAAGGGCCGAGCGCAGAAGTGGTCCTGCAACTTTATCCGCCTCCATCCAGT
CTATTAATTGTTGCCGGGAAGCTAGAGTAAGTAGTTCGCCAGTTAATAGTTTGCGCAACGTTGTTGCCAT
TGCTACAGGCATCGTGGTGTCACGCTCGTCGTTTGGTATGGCTTCATTCAGCTCCGGTTCCCAACGATCA
AGGCGAGTTACATGATCCCCCATGTTGTGCAAAAAAGCGGTTAGCTCCTTCGGTCCTCCGATCGTTGTCA
GAAGTAAGTTGGCCGCAGTGTTATCACTCATGGTTATGGCAGCACTGCATAATTCTCTTACTGTCATGCC
ATCCGTAAGATGCTTTTCTGTGACTGGTGAGTACTCAACCAAGTCATTCTGAGAATAGTGTATGCGGCGA
CCGAGTTGCTCTTGCCCGGCGTCAATACGGGATAATACCGCGCCACATAGCAGAACTTTAAAAGTGCTCA
TCATTGGAAAACGTTCTTCGGGGCGAAAACTCTCAAGGATCTTACCGCTGTTGAGATCCAGTTCGATGTA
ACCCACTCGTGCACCCAACTGATCTTCAGCATCTTTTACTTTCACCAGCGTTTCTGGGTGAGCAAAAACA
GGAAGGCAAAATGCCGCAAAAAAGGGAATAAGGGCGACACGGAAATGTTGAATACTCATACTCTTCCTTT
TTCAATATTATTGAAGCATTTATCAGGGTTATTGTCTCATGAGCGGATACATATTTGAATGTATTTAGAA
AAATAAACAAATAGGGGTTCCGCGCACATTTCCCCGAAAAGTGCCACCT
Features (pLannotate 1.2.2; 16 found; start..end, strand, type, name):
     70..105     +  CDS            rop (fragment): Rop protein, which maintains plasmids at low copy number; rop
    207..258     +  misc_feature   bom (fragment): basis of mobility region from pBR322
    321..339     +  promoter       SP6 promoter: promoter for bacteriophage SP6 RNA polymerase
    409..498     +  CDS            3xHA: three tandem HA epitope tags
    531..718     +  terminator     ADH1 terminator: S. cerevisiae ADH1; transcription terminator for the S. cerevisiae alcohol dehydrogenase 1 (ADH1) gene
    738..819     -  polyA_signal   SV40 poly(A) signal: SV40 polyadenylation signal
    841..1632    -  CDS            neo: KKA2_KLEPN - Also known as kan, nptII. Experimental evidence at protein level: Swiss-Prot protein existence level 1. Resistance to kanamycin, neomycin, paromomycin, ribostamycin, butirosin and gentamicin B. From Klebsiella pneumoniae.
   1645..1664    -  promoter       SRα promoter (fragment): hybrid promoter consisting of the SV40 early promoter plus part of the long terminal repeat of human T-lymphotrophic virus 1
   1687..1734    -  promoter       EM7 promoter: synthetic bacterial promoter&nbsp
   1852..2055    -  promoter       CMV promoter: human cytomegalovirus (CMV) immediate early promoter
   2056..2359    -  enhancer       CMV enhancer: human cytomegalovirus immediate early enhancer
   2434..2452    -  promoter       T7 promoter: promoter for bacteriophage T7 RNA polymerase
   2474..2527    -  CDS            lacI (fragment): lac repressor; lacI; The lac repressor binds to the lac operator to inhibit transcription in E. coli. This inhibition can be relieved by adding lactose or isopropyl-β-D-thiogalactopyranoside (IPTG).
   2710..3298    -  rep_origin     ori: high-copy-number ColE1/pMB1/pBR322/pUC origin of replication
   3469..4329    -  CDS            AmpR: β-lactamase; bla; confers resistance to ampicillin, carbenicillin, and related antibiotics
   4330..4434    -  promoter       AmpR promoter: bla
