[The description below was written by a language model from this plasmid's Addgene catalogue record and pLannotate feature annotations shown in this document.]
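Description:
pNX3a2-HA3 is a 4,459 bp PCR-template plasmid for epitope tagging in fission yeast, built on the pFA6a-kanMX6 backbone. Plasmids of this family are not maintained in yeast. They serve as templates from which a tag-plus-marker module is amplified, usually with primers carrying homology to a chromosomal target, so that the product integrates by homologous recombination. The record gives the purpose only as fission yeast epitope tagging, so details of the targeting strategy are not stated. In E. coli the plasmid replicates from a high-copy ColE1/pUC-type origin and carries AmpR (β-lactamase) under its own promoter. The catalogue lists both ampicillin and kanamycin as bacterial selections.

The payload has two parts. The first is a 3xHA coding segment, three tandem haemagglutinin epitopes, followed by the S. cerevisiae ADH1 terminator. This layout fits C-terminal fusion to a gene of interest, with transcription terminated by the supplied element. The second, in the opposite orientation, is the neoCV (CMV/neo) marker cassette, recorded as 1,622 bp. It consists of the CMV immediate-early enhancer and promoter, a synthetic bacterial EM7 promoter, the neo (nptII) aminoglycoside phosphotransferase gene and an SV40 polyadenylation signal. The CMV elements presumably drive neo in yeast to give G418 resistance, the listed selectable marker, while EM7 accounts for kanamycin resistance in bacteria. SP6 and T7 promoters flank the module as in the parent backbone. The short rop, bom, lacI and SRα hits are annotated only as fragments and are probably backbone remnants rather than functional parts. The plasmid belongs to a published set of sequential and counter-selectable cassettes for fission yeast.
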