Addgene plasmid #78384: pNX3a2-HA3
Purpose: fission yeast epitope tagging
Depositing lab: Kazunori Tomita. Depositing organization: University College London. Publication: Sequential and counter-selectable cassettes for fission yeast. Amelina H, Moiseeva V, Collopy LC, Pearson SR, Armstrong CA, Tomita K. BMC Biotechnol. 2016 Nov 8;16(1):76. 10.1186/s12896-016-0307-4 PubMed 27825338.
Backbone
  Vector backbone: pFA6a-kanMX6
  Selectable markers: Neomycin (select with G418)
Growth in bacteria
  Bacterial resistance: Ampicillin and Kanamycin, 100 & 50 μg/mL
  Growth temperature: 37°C
  Growth strain: DH5alpha
  Copy number: High Copy
Gene/Insert 1
  Gene/Insert name: 3xHA
Gene/Insert 2
  Gene/Insert name: neoCV (alt name: CMV/neo)
  Insert size (bp): 1622
Terms and licenses: Academic/Nonprofit Terms; Industry Terms: Not Available to Industry
How to cite: pNX3a2-HA3 was a gift from Kazunori Tomita (Addgene plasmid # 78384 ; http://n2t.net/addgene:78384 ; RRID:Addgene_78384)
