>Addgene plasmid #78384 | pNX3a2-HA3 | addgene partial sequence | sequence record 150170 | SP6 5'-ATTTAGGTGACACTATAG-3'
CTTCGTACGCTGCAGGTCGACGGATCCCCGGGTTAATTAACGCTAGCATGTACCCATACGATGTTCCTGA
CTATGCGGGCTACCCGTATGACGTGCCGGACTATGCAGGAGCCTATCCTTATGACGTTCCAGATTACGCT
GGTTCTAGATGAGGCGCGCCACTTCTAAATAAGCGAATTTCTTATGATTTATGATTTTTATTATTAAATA
AGTTATAAAAAAAATAAGTGTATACAAATTTTAAAGTGACTCTTAGGTTTTAAAACGAAAATTCTTATTC
TTGAGTAACTCTTTCCTGTAGGTCAGGTTGCTTTCTCAGGTATAGTATGAGGTCGCTCTTATTGACCACA
CCTCTACCGGCAGATCCGCTAGGAGATCTGCAGTGAAAAAAATGCTTTATTTGTGAAATTTGTGATGCTA
TTGCTTTATTTGTAACCATTATAAGCTGCAATAAACAAGTTCGAACCCCAGAGTCCCGCTCAGAAGAACT
CGTCAAGAAGGCGATAGAAGGCGATGCGCTGCGAATCGGGAGCGGCGATACCGTAAAGCACGAGGAAGCG
GTCAGCCCATTCGCCGCCAAGCTCTTCAGCAATATCACGGGTAGCCAACGCTATGTCCTGATAGCGGTCC
GCCACACCCAGCCGGCCACAGTCGATGAATCCAGAAAAGCGGCCATTTTCCACCATGATATTCGGCAAGC
AGGCATCGCCATGGGTCACGACGAGATCCTCGCCGTCGGGCATGCGCGCCTTGAGCCTGGCGAACAGTTC
GGCTGGCGCGAGCCCCTGATGCTCTTCGTCCAGATCATCCTGATCGACAAGACCGGCTTCCATCCGAGTA
CGTGCTCGCTCGATGCGATGTTTCGCTTGGTGGTCGAATGGGCAGGTAGCCGGATCAAGCGTATGCAGCC
GCCGCATTGCATCAGCCATGATGGATACTTTCTCGGCAGGAGCAAGGTGAGATGACAGGAGATCCTGCCC
C
