>Addgene plasmid #78384 | pNX3a2-HA3 | addgene partial sequence | sequence record 150171 | Neo-R 5'-GCCCAGTCATAGCCGAATAG-3'
CTGCGTGCAATCCATCTTGTTCAATCATGCGAAACGATCCAGCTTTTTGCAAAAGCCTAGCCATGGTTTA
GTTCCTCACCTTGTCGTATTATACTATGCCGATATACTATGCCGATGATTAATTGTCAACACGGTCCGTT
CCAATGCACCGTTCCCGGCCGCGGAGGCTGGATCGGTCCCGGTGTCTTCTATGGAGGTCAAAACAGCGTG
GATGGCGTCTCCAGGCGATCTGACGGTTCACTAAACGAGCTCTGCTTATATAGACCTCCCACCGTACACG
CCTACCGCCCATTTGCGTCAATGGGGCGGAGTTGTTACGACATTTTGGAAAGTCCCGTTGATTTTGGTGC
CAAAACAAACTCCCATTGACGTCAATGGGGTGGAGACTTGGAAATCCCCGTGAGTCAAACCGCTATCCAC
GCCCATTGATGTACTGCCAAAACCGCATCACCATGGTAATAGCGATGACTAATACGTAGATGTACTGCCA
AGTAGGAAAGTCCCATAAGGTCATGTACTGGGCATAATGCCAGGCGGGCCATTTACCGTCATTGACGTCA
ATAGGGGGCGTACTTGGCATATGATACACTTGATGTACTGCCAAGTGGGCAGTTTACCGTAAATACTCCA
CCCATTGACGTCAATGGAAAGTCCCTATTGGCGTTACTATGGGAACATACGTCATTATTGACGTCAATGG
GCGGGGGTCGTTGGGCGGTCAGCCAGGCGGGCCATTTACCGTAAGTTATGTAACGGTTTAAACGAGCTCG
AATTCATCGATGATATCAGATCCACTAGTGGCCTATGCGGCCGCGGATCTGCCGGTCTCCCTATAGTGAG
TCGTATTAATTTCGATAAGCCAGGTTAACCTGCATTAATGAATCGGCCAACGCGCGGGGAGAGGCGGTTT
GCGTATTGGGCGCTCTTCCGCTTCCTCGCTCACTGA
